Addgene plasmid #161199: pDONR221-SLC19A2_STOP
Purpose: Gateway entry clone with codon-optimized ORF sequence for subcloning into custom expression vectors. Contains a STOP codon at the end of the codon-optimized ORF sequence.
Depositing lab: RESOLUTE Consortium & Giulio Superti-Furga. Depositing organization: CeMM Research Center for Molecular Medicine. Publication: The RESOLUTE consortium: unlocking SLC transporters for drug discovery. Superti-Furga G, Lackner D, Wiedmer T, Ingles-Prieto A, Barbosa B, Girardi E, Goldmann U, Gurtl B, Klavins K, Klimek C, Lindinger S, Lineiro-Retes E, Muller AC, Onstein S, Redinger G, Reil D, Sedlyarov V, Wolf G, Crawford M, Everley R, ... Steppan CM. Nat Rev Drug Discov. 2020 Jul;19(7):429-430. doi: 10.1038/d41573-020-00056-6. PubMed 32265506.
Backbone
  Vector backbone: pDONR221
  Backbone manufacturer: ThermoFisher Scientific
  Backbone size w/o insert (bp): 2550
  Vector type: Mammalian Expression
Growth in bacteria
  Bacterial resistance: Kanamycin, 50 μg/mL
  Growth temperature: 37°C
  Growth strain: NEB Stable
  Copy number: High Copy
Gene/Insert
  Gene/Insert name: SLC19A2 (alt name: THTR1, TRMA)
  Species: H. sapiens (human)
  Insert size (bp): 1494
  Entrez Gene: SLC19A2 (a.k.a. TC1, THMD1, THT1, THTR1, TRMA)
  Cloning method: Gateway Cloning
  Sequencing primers: 5′ M13-fwd; 3′ M13-rev
Terms and licenses: Academic/Nonprofit Terms; Industry Terms
Depositor comments: This plasmid contains a STOP codon at the end of the codon-optimized ORF. For the version of this plasmid that does not contain a STOP codon, please see Addgene plasmid 132033 For more information on the full Resolute plasmid collection, please see www.addgene.org/depositor-collections/re-solute/. Please provide your feedback on this plasmid to the RESOLUTE consortium by filling out their RESOLUTE repository feedback form: https://forms.office.com/Pages/ResponsePage.aspx?id=0e05yklzmkS7rjFGQL4N7z4feCLQvEJAmVcOCM_u885UN1JJRko0Ukg4TVQwNTZLOUxPQVJWT1NHUCQlQCN0PWcu
How to cite: pDONR221-SLC19A2_STOP was a gift from RESOLUTE Consortium & Giulio Superti-Furga (Addgene plasmid # 161199 ; http://n2t.net/addgene:161199 ; RRID:Addgene_161199)
