[The description below was written by a language model from this plasmid's Addgene catalogue record and pLannotate feature annotations shown in this document.]
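Description:
pDONR221-SLC19A2_STOP is a Gateway entry clone built on the pDONR221 backbone and carrying a codon-optimized open reading frame for human SLC19A2 (also known as THTR1 or TRMA), a high-affinity thiamine transporter. The roughly 4.0 kb plasmid is propagated in E. coli through a high-copy ColE1/pUC-type origin and selected with kanamycin via an aminoglycoside phosphotransferase (KanR) gene. Although the catalogue lists the vector type as mammalian expression, the feature table shows no eukaryotic promoter or polyadenylation signal. The construct is therefore a shuttle intermediate for the ORF, not an expression plasmid in itself.

The approximately 1.5 kb SLC19A2 coding sequence sits between attL1 and attL2, the recombination sites used in the Gateway LR reaction, so the ORF can be transferred directionally and in frame into any attR-containing destination vector that supplies the desired promoter, tags and selection. This version retains a stop codon at the end of the ORF, which makes it suitable for expressing the native, untagged protein or N-terminal fusions but not C-terminal ones; a companion clone without the stop codon exists for that purpose. Backbone elements flanking the cassette include rrnB T1 and T2 transcription terminators, which insulate the insert from read-through transcription in bacteria. There is also a T7 promoter just outside attL2, along with short annotated fragments of lacI and lacZα that appear to be backbone remnants. M13 forward and reverse primer sites are listed for insert sequencing. The plasmid belongs to a consortium collection of solute carrier ORFs intended for subcloning into custom expression vectors for transporter research and drug discovery.
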