Features (pLannotate 1.2.2; 10 found; start..end, strand, type, name):
      1..100     +  protein_bind   attL1: mutant version of attL; recombination site for the Gateway® LR reaction LR Clonase™
    106..1596    +  CDS            SLC19A2: S19A2_HUMAN - Also known as THT1, TRMA. Experimental evidence at protein level: Swiss-Prot protein existence level 1. High-affinity transporter for the intake of thiamine. From Homo sapiens (Human).
   1601..1700    -  protein_bind   attL2: mutant version of attL; recombination site for the Gateway® LR reaction LR Clonase™
   1718..1736    -  promoter       T7 promoter: promoter for bacteriophage T7 RNA polymerase
   1870..2679    +  CDS            KanR: aminoglycoside phosphotransferase; aph(3')-Ia; confers resistance to kanamycin in bacteria or G418 (Geneticin®) in eukaryotes
   2826..3414    +  rep_origin     ori: high-copy-number ColE1/pMB1/pBR322/pUC origin of replication
   3597..3689    +  CDS            lacI (fragment): lac repressor; lacI; The lac repressor binds to the lac operator to inhibit transcription in E. coli. This inhibition can be relieved by adding lactose or isopropyl-β-D-thiogalactopyranoside (IPTG).
   3744..3771    -  terminator     rrnB T2 terminator: transcription terminator T2 from the E. coli rrnB gene
   3903..3946    +  terminator     rrnB T1 terminator: Escherichia coli rrnB; transcription terminator T1 from the E. coli rrnB gene
   3993..4029    -  CDS            lacZα (fragment): LacZα fragment of β-galactosidase; lacZ fragment
>Addgene plasmid #161199 | pDONR221-SLC19A2_STOP | addgene full sequence | sequence record 342377 | Addgene NGS Result
CAAATAATGATTTTATTTTGACTGATAGTGACCTGTTCGTTGCAACACATTGATGAGCAATGCTTTTTTA
TAATGCCAACTTTGTACAAAAAAGCAGGCTCCACCATGGACGTGCCAGGCCCCGTGTCCAGGAGAGCAGC
AGCAGCAGCAGCAACCGTGCTGCTGCGGACAGCCAGAGTGAGGAGGGAGTGCTGGTTCCTGCCTACCGCC
CTGCTGTGCGCATACGGCTTCTTTGCCTCTCTGCGGCCCAGCGAGCCTTTTCTGACCCCATATCTGCTGG
GCCCCGACAAGAACCTGACAGAGAGAGAGGTGTTCAATGAGATCTACCCCGTGTGGACCTACTCTTATCT
GGTGCTGCTGTTCCCCGTGTTCCTGGCCACAGATTACCTGCGGTATAAGCCAGTGGTGCTGCTGCAGGGC
CTGAGCCTGATCGTGACCTGGTTTATGCTGCTGTACGCCCAGGGCCTGCTGGCCATCCAGTTCCTGGAGT
TCTTTTATGGCATCGCCACCGCCACAGAGATCGCCTACTATTCCTACATCTATTCTGTGGTGGATCTGGG
CATGTACCAGAAGGTGACCAGCTATTGCCGGTCCGCCACCCTGGTGGGCTTTACAGTGGGCTCTGTGCTG
GGACAGATCCTGGTGAGCGTGGCAGGATGGTCCCTGTTCTCTCTGAACGTGATCTCCCTGACCTGCGTGT
CTGTGGCCTTCGCCGTGGCCTGGTTTCTGCCTATGCCACAGAAGTCCCTGTTCTTTCACCACATCCCATC
TACATGTCAGAGAGTGAACGGCATCAAGGTGCAGAATGGCGGCATCGTGACCGACACACCTGCCAGCAAC
CACCTGCCAGGCTGGGAGGATATCGAGTCCAAGATCCCCCTGAATATGGAGGAGCCACCTGTGGAGGAGC
CAGAGCCTAAGCCAGACAGGCTGCTGGTGCTGAAGGTGCTGTGGAATGATTTTCTGATGTGCTACAGCTC
CAGGCCACTGCTGTGCTGGAGCGTGTGGTGGGCACTGTCCACCTGCGGCTACTTCCAGGTGGTGAACTAT
ACACAGGGCCTGTGGGAGAAAGTGATGCCTTCTAGATACGCCGCCATCTATAATGGCGGCGTGGAGGCCG
TGAGCACCCTGCTGGGAGCAGTGGCCGTGTTTGCAGTGGGCTACATCAAGATCTCTTGGAGCACCTGGGG
CGAGATGACACTGAGCCTGTTCTCCCTGCTGATCGCAGCAGCCGTGTATATCATGGACACAGTGGGCAAC
ATCTGGGTGTGCTACGCCAGCTATGTGGTGTTTAGGATCATCTACATGCTGCTGATCACCATCGCCACAT
TCCAGATCGCCGCCAACCTGTCCATGGAGCGGTACGCCCTGGTGTTCGGCGTGAATACCTTTATCGCCCT
GGCCCTGCAGACCCTGCTGACACTGATCGTGGTGGACGCATCCGGACTGGGACTGGAGATCACCACACAG
TTCCTGATCTACGCCTCTTATTTTGCCCTGATCGCAGTGGTGTTCCTGGCATCTGGAGCCGTGAGCGTGA
TGAAGAAGTGTCGCAAGCTGGAGGATCCCCAGTCTAGCTCCCAGGTGACCACAAGCTAAGACCCAGCTTT
CTTGTACAAAGTTGGCATTATAAGAAAGCATTGCTTATCAATTTGTTGCAACGAACAGGTCACTATCAGT
CAAAATAAAATCATTATTTGCCATCCAGCTGATATCCCCTATAGTGAGTCGTATTACATGGTCATAGCTG
TTTCCTGGCAGCTCTGGCCCGTGTCTCAAAATCTCTGATGTTACATTGCACAAGATAAAAATATATCATC
ATGAACAATAAAACTGTCTGCTTACATAAACAGTAATACAAGGGGTGTTATGAGCCATATTCAACGGGAA
ACGTCGAGGCCGCGATTAAATTCCAACATGGATGCTGATTTATATGGGTATAAATGGGCTCGCGATAATG
TCGGGCAATCAGGTGCGACAATCTATCGCTTGTATGGGAAGCCCGATGCGCCAGAGTTGTTTCTGAAACA
TGGCAAAGGTAGCGTTGCCAATGATGTTACAGATGAGATGGTCAGACTAAACTGGCTGACGGAATTTATG
CCTCTTCCGACCATCAAGCATTTTATCCGTACTCCTGATGATGCATGGTTACTCACCACTGCGATCCCCG
GAAAAACAGCATTCCAGGTATTAGAAGAATATCCTGATTCAGGTGAAAATATTGTTGATGCGCTGGCAGT
GTTCCTGCGCCGGTTGCATTCGATTCCTGTTTGTAATTGTCCTTTTAACAGCGATCGCGTATTTCGTCTC
GCTCAGGCGCAATCACGAATGAATAACGGTTTGGTTGATGCGAGTGATTTTGATGACGAGCGTAATGGCT
GGCCTGTTGAACAAGTCTGGAAAGAAATGCATAAACTTTTGCCATTCTCACCGGATTCAGTCGTCACTCA
TGGTGATTTCTCACTTGATAACCTTATTTTTGACGAGGGGAAATTAATAGGTTGTATTGATGTTGGACGA
GTCGGAATCGCAGACCGATACCAGGATCTTGCCATCCTATGGAACTGCCTCGGTGAGTTTTCTCCTTCAT
TACAGAAACGGCTTTTTCAAAAATATGGTATTGATAATCCTGATATGAATAAATTGCAGTTTCATTTGAT
GCTCGATGAGTTTTTCTAATCAGAATTGGTTAATTGGTTGTAACACTGGCAGAGCATTACGCTGACTTGA
CGGGACGGCGCAAGCTCATGACCAAAATCCCTTAACGTGAGTTACGCGTCGTTCCACTGAGCGTCAGACC
CCGTAGAAAAGATCAAAGGATCTTCTTGAGATCCTTTTTTTCTGCGCGTAATCTGCTGCTTGCAAACAAA
AAAACCACCGCTACCAGCGGTGGTTTGTTTGCCGGATCAAGAGCTACCAACTCTTTTTCCGAAGGTAACT
GGCTTCAGCAGAGCGCAGATACCAAATACTGTTCTTCTAGTGTAGCCGTAGTTAGGCCACCACTTCAAGA
ACTCTGTAGCACCGCCTACATACCTCGCTCTGCTAATCCTGTTACCAGTGGCTGCTGCCAGTGGCGATAA
GTCGTGTCTTACCGGGTTGGACTCAAGACGATAGTTACCGGATAAGGCGCAGCGGTCGGGCTGAACGGGG
GGTTCGTGCACACAGCCCAGCTTGGAGCGAACGACCTACACCGAACTGAGATACCTACAGCGTGAGCTAT
GAGAAAGCGCCACGCTTCCCGAAGGGAGAAAGGCGGACAGGTATCCGGTAAGCGGCAGGGTCGGAACAGG
AGAGCGCACGAGGGAGCTTCCAGGGGGAAACGCCTGGTATCTTTATAGTCCTGTCGGGTTTCGCCACCTC
TGACTTGAGCGTCGATTTTTGTGATGCTCGTCAGGGGGGCGGAGCCTATGGAAAAACGCCAGCAACGCGG
CCTTTTTACGGTTCCTGGCCTTTTGCTGGCCTTTTGCTCACATGTTCTTTCCTGCGTTATCCCCTGATTC
TGTGGATAACCGTATTACCGCCTTTGAGTGAGCTGATACCGCTCGCCGCAGCCGAACGACCGAGCGCAGC
GAGTCAGTGAGCGAGGAAGCGGAAGAGCGCCCAATACGCAAACCGCCTCTCCCCGCGCGTTGGCCGATTC
ATTAATGCAGCTGGCACGACAGGTTTCCCGACTGGAAAGCGGGCAGTGAGCGCAACGCAATTAATACGCG
TACCGCTAGCCAGGAAGAGTTTGTAGAAACGCAAAAAGGCCATCCGTCAGGATGGCCTTCTGCTTAGTTT
GATGCCTGGCAGTTTATGGCGGGCGTCCTGCCCGCCACCCTCCGGGCCGTTGCTTCACAACGTTCAAATC
CGCTCCCGGCGGATTTGTCCTACTCAGGAGAGCGTTCACCGACAAACAACAGATAAAACGAAAGGCCCAG
TCTTCCGACTGAGCCTTTCGTTTTATTTGATGCCTGGCAGTTCCCTACTCTCGCGTTAACGCTAGCATGG
ATGTTTTCCCAGTCACGACGTTGTAAAACGACGGCCAGTCTTAAGCTCGGGCCC
