>Addgene plasmid #161199 | pDONR221-SLC19A2_STOP | depositor partial sequence | sequence record 312333 | Codon-optimized ORF of SLC19A2
ATGGACGTGCCAGGCCCCGTGTCCAGGAGAGCAGCAGCAGCAGCAGCAACCGTGCTGCTGCGGACAGCCA
GAGTGAGGAGGGAGTGCTGGTTCCTGCCTACCGCCCTGCTGTGCGCATACGGCTTCTTTGCCTCTCTGCG
GCCCAGCGAGCCTTTTCTGACCCCATATCTGCTGGGCCCCGACAAGAACCTGACAGAGAGAGAGGTGTTC
AATGAGATCTACCCCGTGTGGACCTACTCTTATCTGGTGCTGCTGTTCCCCGTGTTCCTGGCCACAGATT
ACCTGCGGTATAAGCCAGTGGTGCTGCTGCAGGGCCTGAGCCTGATCGTGACCTGGTTTATGCTGCTGTA
CGCCCAGGGCCTGCTGGCCATCCAGTTCCTGGAGTTCTTTTATGGCATCGCCACCGCCACAGAGATCGCC
TACTATTCCTACATCTATTCTGTGGTGGATCTGGGCATGTACCAGAAGGTGACCAGCTATTGCCGGTCCG
CCACCCTGGTGGGCTTTACAGTGGGCTCTGTGCTGGGACAGATCCTGGTGAGCGTGGCAGGATGGTCCCT
GTTCTCTCTGAACGTGATCTCCCTGACCTGCGTGTCTGTGGCCTTCGCCGTGGCCTGGTTTCTGCCTATG
CCACAGAAGTCCCTGTTCTTTCACCACATCCCATCTACATGTCAGAGAGTGAACGGCATCAAGGTGCAGA
ATGGCGGCATCGTGACCGACACACCTGCCAGCAACCACCTGCCAGGCTGGGAGGATATCGAGTCCAAGAT
CCCCCTGAATATGGAGGAGCCACCTGTGGAGGAGCCAGAGCCTAAGCCAGACAGGCTGCTGGTGCTGAAG
GTGCTGTGGAATGATTTTCTGATGTGCTACAGCTCCAGGCCACTGCTGTGCTGGAGCGTGTGGTGGGCAC
TGTCCACCTGCGGCTACTTCCAGGTGGTGAACTATACACAGGGCCTGTGGGAGAAAGTGATGCCTTCTAG
ATACGCCGCCATCTATAATGGCGGCGTGGAGGCCGTGAGCACCCTGCTGGGAGCAGTGGCCGTGTTTGCA
GTGGGCTACATCAAGATCTCTTGGAGCACCTGGGGCGAGATGACACTGAGCCTGTTCTCCCTGCTGATCG
CAGCAGCCGTGTATATCATGGACACAGTGGGCAACATCTGGGTGTGCTACGCCAGCTATGTGGTGTTTAG
GATCATCTACATGCTGCTGATCACCATCGCCACATTCCAGATCGCCGCCAACCTGTCCATGGAGCGGTAC
GCCCTGGTGTTCGGCGTGAATACCTTTATCGCCCTGGCCCTGCAGACCCTGCTGACACTGATCGTGGTGG
ACGCATCCGGACTGGGACTGGAGATCACCACACAGTTCCTGATCTACGCCTCTTATTTTGCCCTGATCGC
AGTGGTGTTCCTGGCATCTGGAGCCGTGAGCGTGATGAAGAAGTGTCGCAAGCTGGAGGATCCCCAGTCT
AGCTCCCAGGTGACCACAAGCTAA
